>Addgene plasmid #91035 | pMOD_A1410 | addgene full sequence | sequence record 181790 | Addgene NGS Result
GCCTTGACGGCAAAATCCCTTAACGTGAGTTTTCGTTCCACTGAGCGTCAGACCCCGTAGAAAAGATCAA
AGGATCTTCTTGAGATCCTTTTTTTCTGCGCGTAATCTGCTGCTTGCAAACAAAAAAACCACCGCTACCA
GCGGTGGTTTGTTTGCCGGATCAAGAGCTACTAACTCTTTTTCCGAAGGTAACTGGCTTCAGCAGAGCGC
AGATACCAAATACTGTTCTTCTAGTGTAGCCGTAGTTAGGCCACCACTTCAAGAACTCTGTAGCACCGCC
TACATACCTCGCTCTGCTAATCCTGTTACCAGTGGCTGCTGCCAGTGGCGATAAGTCGTGTCTTACCGGG
TTGGACTCAAGACGATAGTTACCGGATAAGGCGCAGCGGTCGGGCTGAACGGGGGGTTCGTGCTCACAGC
CCAGCTTGGAGCGAACGACCTACACCGAACTGAGATACCTACAGCGTGAGCTATGAGAAAGCGCCACGCT
TCCCGAAGGGAGAAAGGCGGACAGGTATCCGGTAAGCGGCAGGGTCGGAACAGGAGAGCGCACGAGGGAG
CTTCCAGGGGGAAACGCCTGGTATCTTTATAGTCCTGTCGGGTTTCGCCACCTCTGACTTGAGCGTCGAT
TTTTGTGATGCTCGTCAGGGGGGCGGAGCCTATGGAAAAACGCCAGCAACGCGGCCTTTTTACGGTTCCT
GGCCTTTTGCTGGCCTTTTGCTCACATGTTCTTTCCTGCGTTATCCCCTGATTCTGTGGATAACCGTATT
ACCGCCTTTGAGTGAGCTGATACCGCTCGCCGCAGCCGAACGACCGAGCGCAGCGAGTCAGTGAGCGAGG
AAGCGGAAGAGCGCCCACCTGCTCATGATCTGCAGGCGCGCCTGCAGTGCAGCGTGACCCGGTCGTGCCC
CTCTCTAGAGATAATGAGCATTGCATGTCTAAGTTATAAAAAATTACCACATATTTTTTTTGTCACACTT
GTTTGAAGTGCAGTTTATCTATCTTTATACATATATTTAAACTTTACTCTACGAATAATATAATCTATAG
TACTACAATAATATCAGTGTTTTAGAGAATCATATAAATGAACAGTTAGACATGGTCTAAAGGACAATTG
AGTATTTTGACAACAGGACTCTACAGTTTTATCTTTTTAGTGTGCATGTGTTCTCCTTTTTTTTTGCAAA
TAGCTTCACCTATATAATACTTCATCCATTTTATTAGTACATCCATTTAGGGTTTAGGGTTAATGGTTTT
TATAGACTAATTTTTTTAGTACATCTATTTTATTCTATTTTAGCCTCTAAATTAAGAAAACTAAAACTCT
ATTTTAGTTTTTTTATTTAATAATTTAGATATAAAATAGAATAAAATAAAGTGACTAAAAATTAAACAAA
TACCCTTTAAGAAATTAAAAAAACTAAGGAAACATTTTTCTTGTTTCGAGTAGATAATGCCAGCCTGTTA
AACGCCGTCGACGAGTCTAACGGACACCAACCAGCGAACCAGCAGCGTCGCGTCGGGCCAAGCGAAGCAG
ACGGCACGGCATCTCTGTCGCTGCCTCTGGACCCCTCTCGAGAGTTCCGCTCCACCGTTGGACTTGCTCC
GCTGTCGGCATCCAGAAATTGCGTGGCGGAGCGGCAGACGTGAGCCGGCACGGCAGGCGGCCTCCTCCTC
CTCTCACGGCACCGGCAGCTACGGGGGATTCCTTTCCCACCGCTCCTTCGCTTTCCCTTCCTCGCCCGCC
GTAATAAATAGACACCCCCTCCACACCCTCTTTCCCCAACCTCGTGTTGTTCGGAGCGCACACACACACA
ACCAGATCTCCCCCAAATCCACCCGTCGGCACCTCCGCTTCAAGGTACGCCGCTCGTCCTCCCCCCCCCC
CTCTCTACCTTCTCTAGATCGGCGTTCCGGTCCATGGTTAGGGCCCGGTAGTTCTACTTCTGTTCATGTT
TGTGTTAGATCCGTGTTTGTGTTAGATCCGTGCTGCTAGCGTTCGTACACGGATGCGACCTGTACGTCAG
ACACGTTCTGATTGCTAACTTGCCAGTGTTTCTCTTTGGGGAATCCTGGGATGGCTCTAGCCGTTCCGCA
GACGGGATCGATTTCATGATTTTTTTTGTTTCGTTGCATAGGGTTTGGTTTGCCCTTTTCCTTTATTTCA
ATATATGCCGTGCACTTGTTTGTCGGGTCATCTTTTCATGCTTTTTTTTGTCTTGGTTGTGATGATGTGG
TCTGGTTGGGCGGTCGTTCTAGATCGGAGTAGAATTAATTCTGTTTCAAACTACCTGGTGGATTTATTAA
TTTTGGATCTGTATGTGTGTGCCATACATATTCATAGTTACGAATTGAAGATGATGGATGGAAATATCGA
TCTAGGATAGGTATACATGTTGATGCGGGTTTTACTGATGCATATACAGAGATGCTTTTTGTTCGCTTGG
TTGTGATGATGTGGTGTGGTTGGGCGGTCGTTCATTCGTTCTAGATCGGAGTAGAATACTGTTTCAAACT
ACCTGGTGTATTTATTAATTTTGGAACTGTATGTGTGTGTCATACATCTTCATAGTTACGAGTTTAAGAT
GGATGGAAATATCGATCTAGGATAGGTATACATGTTGATGTGGGTTTTACTGATGCATATACATGATGGC
ATATGCAGCATCTATTCATATGCTCTAACCTTGAGTACCTATCTATTATAATAAACAAGTATGTTTTATA
ATTATTTTGATCTTGATATACTTGGATGATGGCATATGCAGCAGCTATATGTGGATTTTTTTAGCCCTGC
CTTCATACGCTATTTATTTGCTTGGTACTGTTTCTTTTGTCGATGCTCACCCTGTTGTTTGGTGTTACTT
CCTGCAGGGCGATCTATTCGAATGGACAAGAAGTACTCGATCGGCCTCGCCATCGGGACGAACTCAGTTG
GCTGGGCCGTGATCACCGACGAGTACAAGGTGCCCTCTAAGAAGTTCAAGGTCCTGGGGAACACCGACCG
CCATTCCATCAAGAAGAACCTCATCGGCGCTCTCCTGTTCGACAGCGGGGAGACCGCTGAGGCTACGAGG
CTCAAGAGAACCGCTAGGCGCCGGTACACGAGAAGGAAGAACAGGATCTGCTACCTCCAAGAGATTTTCT
CCAACGAGATGGCCAAGGTTGACGATTCATTCTTCCACCGCCTGGAGGAGTCTTTCCTCGTGGAGGAGGA
TAAGAAGCACGAGCGGCATCCCATCTTCGGCAACATCGTGGACGAGGTTGCCTACCACGAGAAGTACCCT
ACGATCTACCATCTGCGGAAGAAGCTCGTGGACTCCACCGATAAGGCGGACCTCAGACTGATCTACCTCG
CTCTGGCCCACATGATCAAGTTCCGCGGCCATTTCCTGATCGAGGGGGATCTCAACCCAGACAACAGCGA
TGTTGACAAGCTGTTCATCCAACTCGTGCAGACCTACAACCAACTCTTCGAGGAGAACCCGATCAACGCC
TCTGGCGTGGACGCGAAGGCTATCCTGTCCGCGAGGCTCTCGAAGTCCAGGAGGCTGGAGAACCTGATCG
CTCAGCTCCCAGGCGAGAAGAAGAACGGCCTGTTCGGGAACCTCATCGCTCTCAGCCTGGGGCTCACCCC
GAACTTCAAGTCGAACTTCGATCTCGCTGAGGACGCCAAGCTGCAACTCTCCAAGGACACCTACGACGAT
GACCTCGATAACCTCCTGGCCCAGATCGGCGATCAATACGCGGACCTGTTCCTCGCTGCCAAGAACCTGT
CGGACGCCATCCTCCTGTCAGATATCCTCCGCGTGAACACCGAGATCACGAAGGCTCCACTCTCTGCCTC
CATGATCAAGCGCTACGACGAGCACCATCAGGATCTGACCCTCCTGAAGGCGCTGGTCCGCCAACAGCTC
CCGGAGAAGTACAAGGAGATTTTCTTCGATCAGTCGAAGAACGGCTACGCTGGGTACATCGACGGCGGGG
CCTCACAAGAGGAGTTCTACAAGTTCATCAAGCCAATCCTGGAGAAGATGGACGGCACGGAGGAGCTCCT
GGTGAAGCTCAACAGGGAGGACCTCCTGCGGAAGCAGAGAACCTTCGATAACGGCAGCATCCCCCACCAA
ATCCATCTCGGGGAGCTGCACGCCATCCTGAGAAGGCAAGAGGACTTCTACCCTTTCCTCAAGGATAACC
GGGAGAAGATCGAGAAGATCCTGACCTTCAGAATCCCATACTACGTCGGCCCTCTCGCGCGGGGGAACTC
AAGATTCGCTTGGATGACCCGCAAGTCTGAGGAGACCATCACGCCGTGGAACTTCGAGGAGGTGGTGGAC
AAGGGCGCTAGCGCTCAGTCGTTCATCGAGAGGATGACCAACTTCGACAAGAACCTGCCCAACGAGAAGG
TGCTCCCTAAGCACTCGCTCCTGTACGAGTACTTCACCGTCTACAACGAGCTCACGAAGGTGAAGTACGT
CACCGAGGGCATGCGCAAGCCAGCGTTCCTGTCCGGGGAGCAGAAGAAGGCTATCGTGGACCTCCTGTTC
AAGACCAACCGGAAGGTCACGGTTAAGCAACTCAAGGAGGACTACTTCAAGAAGATCGAGTGCTTCGATT
CGGTCGAGATCAGCGGCGTTGAGGACCGCTTCAACGCCAGCCTCGGGACCTACCACGATCTCCTGAAGAT
CATCAAGGATAAGGACTTCCTGGACAACGAGGAGAACGAGGATATCCTGGAGGACATCGTGCTGACCCTC
ACGCTGTTCGAGGACAGGGAGATGATCGAGGAGCGCCTGAAGACGTACGCCCATCTCTTCGATGACAAGG
TCATGAAGCAACTCAAGCGCCGGAGATACACCGGCTGGGGGAGGCTGTCCCGCAAGCTCATCAACGGCAT
CCGGGACAAGCAGTCCGGGAAGACCATCCTCGACTTCCTCAAGAGCGATGGCTTCGCCAACAGGAACTTC
ATGCAACTGATCCACGATGACAGCCTCACCTTCAAGGAGGATATCCAAAAGGCTCAAGTGAGCGGCCAGG
GGGACTCGCTGCACGAGCATATCGCGAACCTCGCTGGCTCCCCCGCGATCAAGAAGGGCATCCTCCAGAC
CGTGAAGGTTGTGGACGAGCTCGTGAAGGTCATGGGCCGGCACAAGCCTGAGAACATCGTCATCGAGATG
GCCAGAGAGAACCAAACCACGCAGAAGGGGCAAAAGAACTCTAGGGAGCGCATGAAGCGCATCGAGGAGG
GCATCAAGGAGCTGGGGTCCCAAATCCTCAAGGAGCACCCAGTGGAGAACACCCAACTGCAGAACGAGAA
GCTCTACCTGTACTACCTCCAGAACGGCAGGGATATGTACGTGGACCAAGAGCTGGATATCAACCGCCTC
AGCGATTACGACGTCGATGCTATCGTTCCCCAGTCTTTCCTGAAGGATGACTCCATCGACAACAAGGTCC
TCACCAGGTCGGACAAGAACCGCGGCAAGTCAGATAACGTTCCATCTGAGGAGGTCGTTAAGAAGATGAA
GAACTACTGGAGGCAGCTCCTGAACGCCAAGCTGATCACGCAAAGGAAGTTCGACAACCTCACCAAGGCT
GAGAGAGGCGGGCTCTCAGAGCTGGACAAGGCCGGCTTCATCAAGCGGCAGCTGGTCGAGACCAGACAAA
TCACGAAGCACGTTGCGCAAATCCTCGACTCTCGGATGAACACGAAGTACGATGAGAACGACAAGCTGAT
CAGGGAGGTTAAGGTGATCACCCTGAAGTCTAAGCTCGTCTCCGACTTCAGGAAGGATTTCCAGTTCTAC
AAGGTTCGCGAGATCAACAACTACCACCATGCCCATGACGCTTACCTCAACGCTGTGGTCGGCACCGCTC
TGATCAAGAAGTACCCAAAGCTGGAGTCCGAGTTCGTGTACGGGGACTACAAGGTTTACGATGTGCGCAA
GATGATCGCCAAGTCGGAGCAAGAGATCGGCAAGGCTACCGCCAAGTACTTCTTCTACTCAAACATCATG
AACTTCTTCAAGACCGAGATCACGCTGGCCAACGGCGAGATCCGGAAGAGACCGCTCATCGAGACCAACG
GCGAGACGGGGGAGATCGTGTGGGACAAGGGCAGGGATTTCGCGACCGTCCGCAAGGTTCTCTCCATGCC
CCAGGTGAACATCGTCAAGAAGACCGAGGTCCAAACGGGCGGGTTCTCAAAGGAGTCTATCCTGCCTAAG
CGGAACAGCGACAAGCTCATCGCCAGAAAGAAGGACTGGGACCCAAAGAAGTACGGCGGGTTCGACAGCC
CTACCGTGGCCTACTCGGTCCTGGTTGTGGCGAAGGTTGAGAAGGGCAAGTCCAAGAAGCTCAAGAGCGT
GAAGGAGCTCCTGGGGATCACCATCATGGAGAGGTCCAGCTTCGAGAAGAACCCAATCGACTTCCTGGAG
GCCAAGGGCTACAAGGAGGTGAAGAAGGACCTGATCATCAAGCTCCCGAAGTACTCTCTCTTCGAGCTGG
AGAACGGCAGGAAGAGAATGCTGGCTTCCGCTGGCGAGCTCCAGAAGGGGAACGAGCTCGCGCTGCCAAG
CAAGTACGTGAACTTCCTCTACCTGGCTTCCCACTACGAGAAGCTCAAGGGCAGCCCGGAGGACAACGAG
CAAAAGCAGCTGTTCGTCGAGCAGCACAAGCATTACCTCGACGAGATCATCGAGCAAATCTCCGAGTTCA
GCAAGCGCGTGATCCTCGCCGACGCGAACCTGGATAAGGTCCTCTCCGCCTACAACAAGCACCGGGACAA
GCCCATCAGAGAGCAAGCGGAGAACATCATCCATCTCTTCACCCTGACGAACCTCGGCGCTCCTGCTGCT
TTCAAGTACTTCGACACCACGATCGATCGGAAGAGATACACCTCCACGAAGGAGGTCCTGGACGCGACCC
TCATCCACCAGTCGATCACCGGCCTGTACGAGACGAGGATCGACCTCTCACAACTCGGCGGGGATAAGAG
ACCCGCAGCAACCAAGAAGGCAGGGCAAGCAAAGAAGAAGAAGTGACTCGAGTATATGAAGATGAAGATG
AAATATTTGGTGTGTCAAATAAAAAGCTTGTGTGCTTAAGTTTGTGTTTTTTTCTTGGCTTGTTGTGTTA
TGAATTTGTGGCTTTTTCTAATATTAAATGAATGTAAGATCACATTATAATGAATAAACAAATGTTTCTA
TAATCCATTGTGAATGTTTTGTTGGATCTCTTCTGCAGCATATAACTACTGTATGTGCTATGGTATGGAC
TATGGAATATGATTAAAGATAAGGAGCTCGTTAACCGGTGACGGACGTGGGCAGGTGTGATGAAAAGCCT
TAGGGTCAGGTGGCACTTTTCGGGGAAATGTGCGATGAACCCCTATTTGTTTATTTTTCTAAATACATTC
AAATATGTATCCGCTAATGAGACAATAACCCTGATAAATGCTTCAATTATATTGAAAAAGGAAGAGTATG
AGTATCCAACATTTCCGTGTCGCCCTTATTCCCTTTTTTGCGGCCTTCTGCCTTCCTGTTTTTGCTCACC
CAGAAACGCTGGTGAAAGTAAAAGATGCTGAAGATCAGTTGGGTGCCCGAGTGGGTTACATTGAACTGGA
TCTCAACAGCGGCAAAATCTTAGAGAGTTTTCGCCCCGAAGAACGCTTCCCAATGATGAGCACTTTCAAA
GTTCTGCTATGTGGCGCGGTGTTATCCCGTATTGATGCTGGGCAAGAGCAACTCGGTCGCCGCATACACT
ATTCTCAGAATGACTTGGTTGAGTATTCACCAGTCACAGAAAAGCATCTTACGGATGGCATGACAGTAAG
AGAATTATGTAGTGCTGCCATAACCATGAGTGATAACACTGCGGCCAACTTACTTCTGACAACGATTGGA
GGACCGAAGGAGCTAACCGCTTTTTTGCACAACATGGGGGATCATGTAACTCGCCTTGATCGTTGGGAAC
CGGAGCTGAATGAAGCCATACCAAACGACGAGCGTGACACCACGATGCCTGTAGCAATGGCAACAACTCT
CCGCAAACTATTAACTGGCGAACTACTTACTCTTGCTTCACGCCAGCAACTCATTGACTGGATGGAGGCG
GACAAAGTTGCAGGACCACTTCTGCGCTCGGCACTTCCGGCTGGCTGGTTTATTGCTGATAAATCTGGAG
CCGGTGAGCGTGGGTCTCGCGGTATCATTGCAGCACTGGGGCCAGATGGTAAGCCCTCCCGTATCGTAGT
TATCTACACGACGGGGAGTCAGGCAACTATGGATGAACGAAATAGACAGATCGCTGAGATAGGTGCCTCA
CTGATTAAGCATTGGTAACTGTCAGACGAAGGGAAATAAATAGTAGCCCGCCTGATGTGCGGGCTTTTTT
TTGGTGGTGGTTACCAGTGTCGCTTAGCTACCGTAGGTCCTCTTAGGCGGTCCGATTAGCGACATAGTCA
TCAAT
Features (pLannotate 1.2.2; 6 found; start..end, strand, type, name):
     80..668     +  rep_origin     ori: high-copy-number ColE1/pMB1/pBR322/pUC origin of replication
    882..2871    +  promoter       Ubi promoter: maize polyubiquitin gene promoter
   2892..6995    +  CDS            cas9: CAS9_STRP1 - Also known as csn1 From Streptococcus pyogenes serotype M1.
   7055..7303    +  terminator     HSP terminator: efficient transcription terminator from the Arabidopsis thaliana heat shock protein 18.2 gene (Nagaya et al., 2010)
   7387..7487    +  promoter       AmpR promoter: bla
   7488..8348    +  CDS            AmpR: β-lactamase; bla; confers resistance to ampicillin, carbenicillin, and related antibiotics
