[The description below was written by a language model from this plasmid's Addgene catalogue record and pLannotate feature annotations shown in this document.]
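Description:
pMOD_A1410 is a "Module A" plasmid from a modular plant genome-engineering toolkit, built on the pMOD_A1001 backbone and catalogued as a CRISPR vector. It is about 8.5 kb and is maintained in E. coli as a high-copy plasmid through a ColE1/pUC-type origin of replication, with selection by ampicillin via a β-lactamase gene driven by its native bla promoter. No plant selectable marker, T-DNA borders or other plant delivery elements appear in the annotated features. This fits its role as an intermediate module rather than a finished transformation vector, although the record does not describe the downstream assembly scheme.

The payload is a single plant expression cassette. The maize polyubiquitin (ZmUbi) promoter, a strong constitutive promoter commonly used in monocots, drives a synthetic Cas9 coding sequence named TaCas9_dead. Transcription ends at the terminator from the Arabidopsis thaliana heat shock protein 18.2 gene. The feature annotation matches the coding sequence to Streptococcus pyogenes Cas9. The "Ta" prefix probably indicates wheat codon optimisation, but the record does not say so explicitly. The protein carries the D10A and H840A substitutions, which inactivate the RuvC and HNH nuclease domains respectively. The result is a catalytically dead Cas9 that can still bind DNA under guide RNA direction but does not cut it.

No guide RNA cassette, effector domain fusion or epitope tag is annotated, so guide RNAs would have to be supplied from other modules or constructs. Dead Cas9 of this kind is generally used for programmable DNA binding, such as transcriptional interference or as a scaffold for regulatory domains. Here it is placed under a promoter suited to expression in cereal and other monocot plants.
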