Addgene plasmid #91035: pMOD_A1410
Purpose: Module A, Promoter: ZmUbi, Gene: TaCas9_dead (D10A + H840A), Terminator: HSP
Depositing lab: Daniel Voytas. Depositing organization: University of Minnesota. Publication: A multi-purpose toolkit to enable advanced genome engineering in plants. Cermak T, Curtin SJ, Gil-Humanes J, Cegan R, Kono TJY, Konecna E, Belanto JJ, Starker CG, Mathre JW, Greenstein RL, Voytas DF. Plant Cell. 2017 May 18. pii: tpc.00922.2016. doi: 10.1105/tpc.16.00922. PubMed 28522548.
Backbone
  Vector backbone: pMOD_A1001
  Vector type: CRISPR
Growth in bacteria
  Bacterial resistance: Ampicillin, 100 μg/mL
  Growth temperature: 37°C
  Growth strain: DH5alpha
  Copy number: High Copy
Gene/Insert
  Gene/Insert name: TaCas9_dead (D10A + H840A)
  Species: Synthetic
  Mutation: D10A, H840A
  Promoter: ZmUbi
  Cloning method: Gibson Cloning
  Sequencing primers: 5′ unknown
Terms and licenses: Academic/Nonprofit Terms; Industry Terms: Not Available to Industry
How to cite: pMOD_A1410 was a gift from Daniel Voytas (Addgene plasmid # 91035 ; http://n2t.net/addgene:91035 ; RRID:Addgene_91035)
